Addgene plasmid #162161: pKRG3-mU6-PUb-3xFLAG-hSpCas9
Purpose: Expresses 3xFLAG tagged hSpCas9 (Ae. aegypti PUb promoter) with cloning site for sgRNAs (Ae. aegypti U6 promoter)
Depositing lab: Charles Rice. Depositing organization: Rockefeller University. Publication: A selectable, plasmid-based system to generate CRISPR/Cas9 gene edited and knock-in mosquito cell lines. Rozen-Gagnon K, Yi S, Jacobson E, Novack S, Rice CM. Sci Rep. 2021 Jan 12;11(1):736. doi: 10.1038/s41598-020-80436-5. PubMed 33436886.
Backbone
  Vector backbone: pHW
  Backbone manufacturer: Drosophila Genomics Resource Center
  Total vector size (bp): 8896
  Vector type: Insect Expression, CRISPR
Growth in bacteria
  Bacterial resistance: Ampicillin, 100 μg/mL
  Growth temperature: 37°C
  Growth strain: DH5alpha
  Copy number: High Copy
Gene/Insert 1
  Gene/Insert name: hSpCas9
  Species: Synthetic; ; S. pyogenes
  Insert size (bp): 4221
  Promoter: Ae. aegypti PUb
  Tag / fusion protein: 3xFLAG (N terminal on insert)
  Cloning method: Gateway Cloning
  Sequencing primers: 5′ ACGTATTTGCTCCGTCACAT
Gene/Insert 2
  Gene/Insert name: sgRNA
  Species: Synthetic
  Insert size (bp): 193
  Promoter: Ae. aegypti U6
  Cloning method: Gibson Cloning
  Sequencing primers: 5′ GAGTGAGCTGATACCGCTCG
Resource information
  A portion of this plasmid was derived from a plasmid made by: Peter Duchek, Addgene, pDCC6
Terms and licenses: Academic/Nonprofit Terms; Industry Terms: Not Available to Industry
How to cite: pKRG3-mU6-PUb-3xFLAG-hSpCas9 was a gift from Charles Rice (Addgene plasmid # 162161 ; http://n2t.net/addgene:162161 ; RRID:Addgene_162161)
