[The description below was written by a language model from this plasmid's Addgene catalogue record, the feature table of its GenBank file and pLannotate feature annotations shown in this document.]
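Description:
pKRG3-mU6-PUb-3xFLAG-hSpCas9 is an all-in-one CRISPR/Cas9 plasmid of about 8.9 kb for expression in insect cells, specifically mosquito cells, built on the pHW Drosophila Gateway backbone. It is maintained in E. coli as a high-copy plasmid through a ColE1/pUC-type origin and selected with ampicillin via the β-lactamase gene. The record lists no separate marker for selection in insect cells on this plasmid.

The construct carries two expression units. The first uses an Aedes aegypti U6 promoter, an RNA polymerase III promoter suited to small RNAs, positioned upstream of a Streptococcus pyogenes guide RNA scaffold. This forms a cloning site into which a user inserts a target-specific spacer to make a complete sgRNA. The annotation also detects a second, partial scaffold copy just downstream, whose role the record does not explain. The second unit uses the Ae. aegypti polyubiquitin (PUb) promoter to drive strong constitutive expression of human codon-optimised SpCas9, preceded by an N-terminal 3xFLAG epitope for antibody detection and a nuclear localisation signal that directs the nuclease to the nucleus. The Cas9 cassette was introduced by Gateway recombination, leaving an attB2 site after the coding region. It is followed by SV40-derived sequence containing the small t intron and the SV40 polyadenylation signal for transcript processing. Short lacI and λ Exo fragments appear to be backbone remnants.

Part of the plasmid derives from pDCC6, a Drosophila Cas9/sgRNA vector. By using mosquito-derived promoters for both components, it is intended for generating gene-edited and knock-in mosquito cell lines from a single transfected plasmid.
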