LOCUS       pKRG3 8896 bp DNA circular 15-OCT-2020
FEATURES             Location/Qualifiers
     misc_feature    1916..1966
                     /note="NLS"
     misc_feature    1967..6067
                     /note="hSpCas9"
     misc_feature    83..178
                     /note="AeU6"
     misc_feature    354..1746
                     /note="AePUb"
     misc_feature    1847..1915
                     /note="3X FLAG"
     source          1..8896
                     /dnas_title="pKRG3"
ORIGIN
        1 GCGCCCAATA CGCAAACCGC CTCTCCCCGC GGGTTGGCCG ATTCATTAAT GCAGGCAACT
       61 CGTGAAAGGT AGGCGGATCA GCGAATGAAA TCGCCCATCG AGTTGATACG TCCATCCATC
      121 GCTAGAACCG CGTTCGCTGT AGAAGACTAT ATAAGAGCAG AGGCAAGAGT AGTGAAATgG
      181 AGACGaCGTC TCtGTTTTAG AGCTAGAAAT AGCAAGTTAA AATAAGGCTA GTCCGTTATC
      241 AACTTGAAAA AGTGGCACCG AGTCGGTGCT TTTTTGTTTT AGAGCTAGAA ATAGCAAGTT
      301 AAAATAAGGC TAGTCCGTTT TTAGCGCTTG CGCCAATTCT GCAGACAAAT GGCTATCTTT
      361 ACATGTAGCT TGTGCATTGA ATCCAATTAT AATTTGCCTT GGCACCAGCT GAGCCAGACA
      421 AGAAAGAAAG CTTCCCAGAA GTATATCGAT TTAGAAGGGT TGACGTCACT TGCTGACTGC
      481 ACTAATACAG CAAATGATGC AATTAGAATG ATTCAAGTGA AATTCCCAAA TTACTGATTT
      541 TTCTCTGGAT TTGGTTATCA GATTACATTC GAAGCTAAGA TTAGCTACCG AAATTGTCGA
      601 TCAAATCAGG AAATCCTTTC TCTATCGAAA AAGGCATTCG CACATCTTCC TCTCTATGCC
      661 ATATACACGA AGGGTAGGTA CATTGACGTC TTTGCCAGAA GTTGAACTGC ATCGTTCAAG
      721 GTACAGAATG AACGACTAAC AGACACAAGC ACGTTTTGCT GTCCATTCAG ACACAGGGAT
      781 GGTACCCATA TTCGATCGAT ATAGAGCCAT CCAACCGAAC AGAGGTATAT GTATGAATGT
      841 ATTGCTGAAA TTTTCTAGAA GTACAACCAC CACTACGACA GTGTCTATAA AACGCCCCTG
      901 CAAAGGCGAA ACCAGCTCAA TCGAATACGT TTCCTAGTGG AGTGAACATT ACGCGGCCCA
      961 AGTAAGCAGT GCCAGTGCAA GTGAAGTGAA GTCTCTAGTG AAAAAGAGTG ATCCAATTAG
     1021 CCAGAGGAGA AAATTTCAGA GTGAACAAAG CTTTATTCAA AGGACAATTA CTATTAAATT
     1081 GGTGAAAGTG CATTTCGGTG AAGGGAATCT TCTAGTGAAG GTAGGTAAAT TAATTGATGA
     1141 AATTATAGCT ATGAGCGAAA ACTAGTTTGG TGAATGATTC CTTTGTCTTT GAATGAGCAA
     1201 ACTATTTTCC AAGATGGCGA CTATTGAGCT TTGAGTGATT AGTGAAAATT TGCAACGCAG
     1261 TTTCATCATC ATTGATAAAA CCCAATTGTG ATTCACAGCG ATAATCATAT TTCGTTGAAT
     1321 CATCGCTACT AATTGAATTA AATTTCTAGA ATAATAAGAA TAACGTATTT GCTCCGTCAC
     1381 ATATCTAAAA TAAATATTTT GATGGTTAAT TACCCATTAA GGTAATATTA ACACATATCG
     1441 AGAAAAACCT TGAGGAAATC GTGAAAACTT GAAGATACGC AATTTCAAAA CTACGTAGTT
     1501 CAAAGTCGAA AACAAGTTAA TTTTTCACTT AAAAGTAGGG CGTTGTTGTG ACGTCATCAC
     1561 CTTCAAGTGT ATATTTTTCA CTTGGCCTGC GACTGCAAAC GCAGACAAAG CAAAACAAGT
     1621 TTAAAACCTG TCGTGTCGTG CTCGAAGCCA AAGGCAATGA ATCAATATCA AATGAGAGTT
     1681 TGCATTTCAC AACCAATTAC TCAAGCGTTT CCTCGTTTCT TTTTCTGCTC AACAGAGATT
     1741 TCAACACCAA GCTCGATAAG CTTGTTCGAA TCTCGAGTGC GCGCTTCCGG AGGTATACAC
     1801 CTAGGCGGTA CCACTGCAGT GAATTCGGAG CTCTACCGGT GCCACCATGG ACTATAAGGA
     1861 CCACGACGGA GACTACAAGG ATCATGATAT TGATTACAAA GACGATGACG ATAAGATGGC
     1921 CCCAAAGAAG AAGCGGAAGG TCGGTATCCA CGGAGTCCCA GCAGCCGACA AGAAGTACAG
     1981 CATCGGCCTG GACATCGGCA CCAACTCTGT GGGCTGGGCC GTGATCACCG ACGAGTACAA
     2041 GGTGCCCAGC AAGAAATTCA AGGTGCTGGG CAACACCGAC CGGCACAGCA TCAAGAAGAA
     2101 CCTGATCGGA GCCCTGCTGT TCGACAGCGG CGAAACAGCC GAGGCCACCC GGCTGAAGAG
     2161 AACCGCCAGA AGAAGATACA CCAGACGGAA GAACCGGATC TGCTATCTGC AAGAGATCTT
     2221 CAGCAACGAG ATGGCCAAGG TGGACGACAG CTTCTTCCAC AGACTGGAAG AGTCCTTCCT
     2281 GGTGGAAGAG GATAAGAAGC ACGAGCGGCA CCCCATCTTC GGCAACATCG TGGACGAGGT
     2341 GGCCTACCAC GAGAAGTACC CCACCATCTA CCACCTGAGA AAGAAACTGG TGGACAGCAC
     2401 CGACAAGGCC GACCTGCGGC TGATCTATCT GGCCCTGGCC CACATGATCA AGTTCCGGGG
     2461 CCACTTCCTG ATCGAGGGCG ACCTGAACCC CGACAACAGC GACGTGGACA AGCTGTTCAT
     2521 CCAGCTGGTG CAGACCTACA ACCAGCTGTT CGAGGAAAAC CCCATCAACG CCAGCGGCGT
     2581 GGACGCCAAG GCCATCCTGT CTGCCAGACT GAGCAAGAGC AGACGGCTGG AAAATCTGAT
     2641 CGCCCAGCTG CCCGGCGAGA AGAAGAATGG CCTGTTCGGA AACCTGATTG CCCTGAGCCT
     2701 GGGCCTGACC CCCAACTTCA AGAGCAACTT CGACCTGGCC GAGGATGCCA AACTGCAGCT
     2761 GAGCAAGGAC ACCTACGACG ACGACCTGGA CAACCTGCTG GCCCAGATCG GCGACCAGTA
     2821 CGCCGACCTG TTTCTGGCCG CCAAGAACCT GTCCGACGCC ATCCTGCTGA GCGACATCCT
     2881 GAGAGTGAAC ACCGAGATCA CCAAGGCCCC CCTGAGCGCC TCTATGATCA AGAGATACGA
     2941 CGAGCACCAC CAGGACCTGA CCCTGCTGAA AGCTCTCGTG CGGCAGCAGC TGCCTGAGAA
     3001 GTACAAAGAG ATTTTCTTCG ACCAGAGCAA GAACGGCTAC GCCGGCTACA TTGACGGCGG
     3061 AGCCAGCCAG GAAGAGTTCT ACAAGTTCAT CAAGCCCATC CTGGAAAAGA TGGACGGCAC
     3121 CGAGGAACTG CTCGTGAAGC TGAACAGAGA GGACCTGCTG CGGAAGCAGC GGACCTTCGA
     3181 CAACGGCAGC ATCCCCCACC AGATCCACCT GGGAGAGCTG CACGCCATTC TGCGGCGGCA
     3241 GGAAGATTTT TACCCATTCC TGAAGGACAA CCGGGAAAAG ATCGAGAAGA TCCTGACCTT
     3301 CCGCATCCCC TACTACGTGG GCCCTCTGGC CAGGGGAAAC AGCAGATTCG CCTGGATGAC
     3361 CAGAAAGAGC GAGGAAACCA TCACCCCCTG GAACTTCGAG GAAGTGGTGG ACAAGGGCGC
     3421 TTCCGCCCAG AGCTTCATCG AGCGGATGAC CAACTTCGAT AAGAACCTGC CCAACGAGAA
     3481 GGTGCTGCCC AAGCACAGCC TGCTGTACGA GTACTTCACC GTGTATAACG AGCTGACCAA
     3541 AGTGAAATAC GTGACCGAGG GAATGAGAAA GCCCGCCTTC CTGAGCGGCG AGCAGAAAAA
     3601 GGCCATCGTG GACCTGCTGT TCAAGACCAA CCGGAAAGTG ACCGTGAAGC AGCTGAAAGA
     3661 GGACTACTTC AAGAAAATCG AGTGCTTCGA CTCCGTGGAA ATCTCCGGCG TGGAAGATCG
     3721 GTTCAACGCC TCCCTGGGCA CATACCACGA TCTGCTGAAA ATTATCAAGG ACAAGGACTT
     3781 CCTGGACAAT GAGGAAAACG AGGACATTCT GGAAGATATC GTGCTGACCC TGACACTGTT
     3841 TGAGGACAGA GAGATGATCG AGGAACGGCT GAAAACCTAT GCCCACCTGT TCGACGACAA
     3901 AGTGATGAAG CAGCTGAAGC GGCGGAGATA CACCGGCTGG GGCAGGCTGA GCCGGAAGCT
     3961 GATCAACGGC ATCCGGGACA AGCAGTCCGG CAAGACAATC CTGGATTTCC TGAAGTCCGA
     4021 CGGCTTCGCC AACAGAAACT TCATGCAGCT GATCCACGAC GACAGCCTGA CCTTTAAAGA
     4081 GGACATCCAG AAAGCCCAGG TGTCCGGCCA GGGCGATAGC CTGCACGAGC ACATTGCCAA
     4141 TCTGGCCGGC AGCCCCGCCA TTAAGAAGGG CATCCTGCAG ACAGTGAAGG TGGTGGACGA
     4201 GCTCGTGAAA GTGATGGGCC GGCACAAGCC CGAGAACATC GTGATCGAAA TGGCCAGAGA
     4261 GAACCAGACC ACCCAGAAGG GACAGAAGAA CAGCCGCGAG AGAATGAAGC GGATCGAAGA
     4321 GGGCATCAAA GAGCTGGGCA GCCAGATCCT GAAAGAACAC CCCGTGGAAA ACACCCAGCT
     4381 GCAGAACGAG AAGCTGTACC TGTACTACCT GCAGAATGGG CGGGATATGT ACGTGGACCA
     4441 GGAACTGGAC ATCAACCGGC TGTCCGACTA CGATGTGGAC CATATCGTGC CTCAGAGCTT
     4501 TCTGAAGGAC GACTCCATCG ACAACAAGGT GCTGACCAGA AGCGACAAGA ACCGGGGCAA
     4561 GAGCGACAAC GTGCCCTCCG AAGAGGTCGT GAAGAAGATG AAGAACTACT GGCGGCAGCT
     4621 GCTGAACGCC AAGCTGATTA CCCAGAGAAA GTTCGACAAT CTGACCAAGG CCGAGAGAGG
     4681 CGGCCTGAGC GAACTGGATA AGGCCGGCTT CATCAAGAGA CAGCTGGTGG AAACCCGGCA
     4741 GATCACAAAG CACGTGGCAC AGATCCTGGA CTCCCGGATG AACACTAAGT ACGACGAGAA
     4801 TGACAAGCTG ATCCGGGAAG TGAAAGTGAT CACCCTGAAG TCCAAGCTGG TGTCCGATTT
     4861 CCGGAAGGAT TTCCAGTTTT ACAAAGTGCG CGAGATCAAC AACTACCACC ACGCCCACGA
     4921 CGCCTACCTG AACGCCGTCG TGGGAACCGC CCTGATCAAA AAGTACCCTA AGCTGGAAAG
     4981 CGAGTTCGTG TACGGCGACT ACAAGGTGTA CGACGTGCGG AAGATGATCG CCAAGAGCGA
     5041 GCAGGAAATC GGCAAGGCTA CCGCCAAGTA CTTCTTCTAC AGCAACATCA TGAACTTTTT
     5101 CAAGACCGAG ATTACCCTGG CCAACGGCGA GATCCGGAAG CGGCCTCTGA TCGAGACAAA
     5161 CGGCGAAACC GGGGAGATCG TGTGGGATAA GGGCCGGGAT TTTGCCACCG TGCGGAAAGT
     5221 GCTGAGCATG CCCCAAGTGA ATATCGTGAA AAAGACCGAG GTGCAGACAG GCGGCTTCAG
     5281 CAAAGAGTCT ATCCTGCCCA AGAGGAACAG CGATAAGCTG ATCGCCAGAA AGAAGGACTG
     5341 GGACCCTAAG AAGTACGGCG GCTTCGACAG CCCCACCGTG GCCTATTCTG TGCTGGTGGT
     5401 GGCCAAAGTG GAAAAGGGCA AGTCCAAGAA ACTGAAGAGT GTGAAAGAGC TGCTGGGGAT
     5461 CACCATCATG GAAAGAAGCA GCTTCGAGAA GAATCCCATC GACTTTCTGG AAGCCAAGGG
     5521 CTACAAAGAA GTGAAAAAGG ACCTGATCAT CAAGCTGCCT AAGTACTCCC TGTTCGAGCT
     5581 GGAAAACGGC CGGAAGAGAA TGCTGGCCTC TGCCGGCGAA CTGCAGAAGG GAAACGAACT
     5641 GGCCCTGCCC TCCAAATATG TGAACTTCCT GTACCTGGCC AGCCACTATG AGAAGCTGAA
     5701 GGGCTCCCCC GAGGATAATG AGCAGAAACA GCTGTTTGTG GAACAGCACA AGCACTACCT
     5761 GGACGAGATC ATCGAGCAGA TCAGCGAGTT CTCCAAGAGA GTGATCCTGG CCGACGCTAA
     5821 TCTGGACAAA GTGCTGTCCG CCTACAACAA GCACCGGGAT AAGCCCATCA GAGAGCAGGC
     5881 CaAGAATATC ATCCACCTGT TTACCCTGAC CAATCTGGGA GCCCCTGCCG CCTTCAAGTA
     5941 CTTTGACACC ACCATCGACC GGAAGAGGTA CACCAGCACC AAAGAGGTGC TGGACGCCAC
     6001 CCTGATCCAC CAGAGCATCA CCGGCCTGTA CGAGACACGG ATCGACCTGT CTCAGCTGGG
     6061 AGGCGACAGC CCCAAGAAGA AGAGAAAGGT GGAGGCCAGC TAATAGGACC CAGCTTTCTT
     6121 GTACAAAGTG GTGACGTAAG CTAGCAGGAT CTTTGTGAAG GAACCTTACT TCTGTGGTGT
     6181 GACATAATTG GACAAACTAC CTACAGAGAT TTAAAGCTCT AAGGTAAATA TAAAATTTTT
     6241 AAGTGTATAA TGTGTTAAAC TACTGATTCT AATTGTTTGT GTATTTTAGA TTCCAACCTA
     6301 TGGAACTGAT GAATGGGAGC AGTGGTGGAA TGCCTTTAAT GAGGAAAACC TGTTTTGCTC
     6361 AGAAGAAATG CCATCTAGTG ATGATGAGGC TACTGCTGAC TCTCAACATT CTACTCCTCC
     6421 AAAAAAGAAG AGAAAGGTAG ttGACCCCAA GGACTTTCCT TCAGAATTGC TAAGTTTTTT
     6481 GAGTCATGCT GTGTTTAGTA ATAGAACTCT TGCTTGCTTT GCTATTTACA CCACAAAGGA
     6541 AAAAGCTGCA CTGCTATACA AGAAAATTAT GGAAAAATAT TCTGTAACCT TTATAAGTAG
     6601 GCATAACAGT TATAATCATA ACATACTGTT TTTTCTTACT CCACACAGGC ATAGAGTGTC
     6661 TGCTATTAAT AACTATGCTC AAAAATTGTG TACCTTTAGC TTTTTAATTT GTAAAGGGGT
     6721 TAATAAGGAA TATTTGATGT ATAGTGCCTT GACTAGAGAT CATAATCAGC CATACCACAT
     6781 TTGTAGAGGT TTTACTTGCT TTAAAAAACC TCCCACACCT CCCCCTGAAC CTGAAACATA
     6841 AAATGAATGC AATTGTTGTT GTTAACTTGT TTATTGCAGC TTATAATGGT TACAAATAAA
     6901 GCAATAGCAT CACAAATTTC ACAAATAAAG CATTTTTTTC ACTGCATTCT AGTTGTGGTT
     6961 TGTCCAAACT CATCAATGTA TCTTATCATG TCTGGATCCC GTTTAAACTA CGCGTAATTC
     7021 AAACAGGGTT CTGGCGTCGT TCTCGTACTG TTTTCCCCAG GCCAGTGCTT TAGCGTTATT
     7081 GAAAAAGGAA GAGTATGAGT ATTCAACATT TCCGTGTCGC CCTTATTCCC TTTTTTGCGG
     7141 CATTTTGCCT TCCTGTTTTT GCTCACCCAG AAACGCTGGT GAAAGTAAAA GATGCTGAAG
     7201 ATCAGTTGGG TGCACGAGTG GGTTACATCG AACTGGATCT CAACAGCGGT AAGATCCTTG
     7261 AGAGTTTTCG CCCCGAAGAA CGTTTTCCAA TGATGAGCAC TTTTAAAGTT CTGCTATGTG
     7321 GCGCGGTATT ATCCCGTATT GACGCCGGGC AAGAGCAACT CGGTCGCCGC ATACACTATT
     7381 CTCAGAATGA CTTGGTTGAG TACTCACCAG TCACAGAAAA GCATCTTACG GATGGCATGA
     7441 CAGTAAGAGA ATTATGCAGT GCTGCCATAA CCATGAGTGA TAACACTGCG GCCAACTTAC
     7501 TTCTGACAAC GATCGGAGGA CCGAAGGAGC TAACCGCTTT TTTGCACAAC ATGGGGGATC
     7561 ATGTAACTCG CCTTGATCGT TGGGAACCGG AGCTGAATGA AGCCATACCA AACGACGAGC
     7621 GTGACACCAC GATGCCTGTA GCAATGGCAA CAACGTTGCG CAAACTATTA ACTGGCGAAC
     7681 TACTTACTCT AGCTTCCCGG CAACAATTAA TAGACTGGAT GGAGGCGGAT AAAGTTGCAG
     7741 GACCACTTCT GCGCTCGGCC CTTCCGGCTG GCTGGTTTAT TGCTGATAAA TCTGGAGCCG
     7801 GTGAGCGTGG GTCTCGCGGT ATCATTGCAG CACTGGGGCC AGATGGTAAG CCCTCCCGTA
     7861 TCGTAGTTAT CTACACGACG GGGAGTCAGG CAACTATGGA TGAACGAAAT AGACAGATCG
     7921 CTGAGATAGG TGCCTCACTG ATTAAGCATT GGTAACTGTC AGACCAAGTT TACTCATATA
     7981 TACTTTAGAT TGATTTAAAA CTTCATTTTT AATTTAAAAG GATCTAGGTG AAGATCCTTT
     8041 TTGATAATCT CATGACCAAA ATCCCTTAAC GTGAGTTTTC GTTCCACTGA GCGTCAGACC
     8101 CCGTAGAAAA GATCAAAGGA TCTTCTTGAG ATCCTTTTTT TCTGCGCGTA ATCTGCTGCT
     8161 TGCAAACAAA AAAACCACCG CTACCAGCGG TGGTTTGTTT GCCGGATCAA GAGCTACCAA
     8221 CTCTTTTTCC GAAGGTAACT GGCTTCAGCA GAGCGCAGAT ACCAAATACT GTTCTTCTAG
     8281 TGTAGCCGTA GTTAGGCCAC CACTTCAAGA ACTCTGTAGC ACCGCCTACA TACCTCGCTC
     8341 TGCTAATCCT GTTACCAGTG GCTGCTGCCA GTGGCGATAA GTCGTGTCTT ACCGGGTTGG
     8401 ACTCAAGACG ATAGTTACCG GATAAGGCGC AGCGGTCGGG CTGAACGGGG GGTTCGTGCA
     8461 CACAGCCCAG CTTGGAGCGA ACGACCTACA CCGAACTGAG ATACCTACAG CGTGAGCTAT
     8521 GAGAAAGCGC CACGCTTCCC GAAGGGAGAA AGGCGGACAG GTATCCGGTA AGCGGCAGGG
     8581 TCGGAACAGG AGAGCGCACG AGGGAGCTTC CAGGGGGAAA CGCCTGGTAT CTTTATAGTC
     8641 CTGTCGGGTT TCGCCACCTC TGACTTGAGC GTCGATTTTT GTGATGCTCG TCAGGGGGGC
     8701 GGAGCCTATG GAAAAACGCC AGCAACGCGG CCTTTTTACG GTTCCTGGCC TTTTGCTGGC
     8761 CTTTTGCTCA CATGTTCTTT CCTGCGTTAT CCCCTGATTC TGTGGATAAC CGTATTACCG
     8821 CCTTTGAGTG AGCTGATACC GCTCGCCGCA GCCGAACGAC CGAGCGCAGC GAGTCAGTGA
     8881 GCGAGGAagc ggAAGA
//
