Features (pLannotate 1.2.2; 15 found; start..end, strand, type, name):
      1..54      +  CDS            lacI (fragment): lac repressor; lacI; The lac repressor binds to the lac operator to inhibit transcription in E. coli. This inhibition can be relieved by adding lactose or isopropyl-β-D-thiogalactopyranoside (IPTG).
    194..269     +  misc_RNA       gRNA scaffold: guide RNA scaffold for the Streptococcus pyogenes CRISPR/Cas9 system
    276..319     +  misc_RNA       gRNA scaffold (fragment): guide RNA scaffold for the Streptococcus pyogenes CRISPR/Cas9 system
   1966..3567    +  CDS            Cas9(N): N-terminal portion of Streptococcus pyogenes Cas9 (Zetsche et al., 2015)
   3568..6066    +  CDS            Cas9(C): C-terminal portion of Streptococcus pyogenes Cas9 (Zetsche et al., 2015)
   6107..6131    -  protein_bind   attB2: mutant version of attB; recombination site for the Gateway® BP reaction BP Clonase™
   6147..6221    +  CDS            small t antigen (fragment): SV40 (simian virus 40) small t antigen
   6223..6288    +  intron         small t intron: SV40 (simian virus 40) small t antigen intron
   6418..6438    +  CDS            SV40 NLS: nuclear localization signal of SV40 (simian virus 40) large T antigen
   6757..6840    +  CDS            large T antigen (fragment): large T antigen from SV40 (simian virus 40)
   6863..6997    +  polyA_signal   SV40 poly(A) signal: SV40 polyadenylation signal
   7015..7077    -  CDS            Exo (fragment): 5' to 3' double-stranded DNA exonuclease in the λ Red system; exo; creates 3' single-stranded DNA tails
   7076..7093    +  promoter       AmpR promoter (fragment): bla
   7094..7954    +  CDS            AmpR: β-lactamase; bla; confers resistance to ampicillin, carbenicillin, and related antibiotics
   8125..8713    +  rep_origin     ori: high-copy-number ColE1/pMB1/pBR322/pUC origin of replication
>Addgene plasmid #162161 | pKRG3-mU6-PUb-3xFLAG-hSpCas9 | addgene full sequence | sequence record 319767 | Addgene NGS Result
GCGCCCAATACGCAAACCGCCTCTCCCCGCGGGTTGGCCGATTCATTAATGCAGGCAACTCGTGAAAGGT
AGGCGGATCAGCGAATGAAATCGCCCATCGAGTTGATACGTCCATCCATCGCTAGAACCGCGTTCGCTGT
AGAAGACTATATAAGAGCAGAGGCAAGAGTAGTGAAATGGAGACGACGTCTCTGTTTTAGAGCTAGAAAT
AGCAAGTTAAAATAAGGCTAGTCCGTTATCAACTTGAAAAAGTGGCACCGAGTCGGTGCTTTTTTGTTTT
AGAGCTAGAAATAGCAAGTTAAAATAAGGCTAGTCCGTTTTTAGCGCTTGCGCCAATTCTGCAGACAAAT
GGCTATCTTTACATGTAGCTTGTGCATTGAATCCAATTATAATTTGCCTTGGCACCAGCTGAGCCAGACA
AGAAAGAAAGCTTCCCAGAAGTATATCGATTTAGAAGGGTTGACGTCACTTGCTGACTGCACTAATACAG
CAAATGATGCAATTAGAATGATTCAAGTGAAATTCCCAAATTACTGATTTTTCTCTGGATTTGGTTATCA
GATTACATTCGAAGCTAAGATTAGCTACCGAAATTGTCGATCAAATCAGGAAATCCTTTCTCTATCGAAA
AAGGCATTCGCACATCTTCCTCTCTATGCCATATACACGAAGGGTAGGTACATTGACGTCTTTGCCAGAA
GTTGAACTGCATCGTTCAAGGTACAGAATGAACGACTAACAGACACAAGCACGTTTTGCTGTCCATTCAG
ACACAGGGATGGTACCCATATTCGATCGATATAGAGCCATCCAACCGAACAGAGGTATATGTATGAATGT
ATTGCTGAAATTTTCTAGAAGTACAACCACCACTACGACAGTGTCTATAAAACGCCCCTGCAAAGGCGAA
ACCAGCTCAATCGAATACGTTTCCTAGTGGAGTGAACATTACGCGGCCCAAGTAAGCAGTGCCAGTGCAA
GTGAAGTGAAGTCTCTAGTGAAAAAGAGTGATCCAATTAGCCAGAGGAGAAAATTTCAGAGTGAACAAAG
CTTTATTCAAAGGACAATTACTATTAAATTGGTGAAAGTGCATTTCGGTGAAGGGAATCTTCTAGTGAAG
GTAGGTAAATTAATTGATGAAATTATAGCTATGAGCGAAAACTAGTTTGGTGAATGATTCCTTTGTCTTT
GAATGAGCAAACTATTTTCCAAGATGGCGACTATTGAGCTTTGAGTGATTAGTGAAAATTTGCAACGCAG
TTTCATCATCATTGATAAAACCCAATTGTGATTCACAGCGATAATCATATTTCGTTGAATCATCGCTACT
AATTGAATTAAATTTCTAGAATAATAAGAATAACGTATTTGCTCCGTCACATATCTAAAATAAATATTTT
GATGGTAATTACCCATTAAGGTAATATTAACACATATCGAGAAAAACCTTGAGGAAATCGTGAAAACTTG
AAGATACGCAATTTCAAAACTACGTAGTTCAAAGTCGAAAACAAGTTAATTTTTCACTTAAAAGTAGGGC
GTTGTTGTGACGTCATCACCTTCAAGTGTATATTTTTCACTTGGCCTGCGACTGCAAACGCAGACAAAGC
AAAACAAGTTTAAAACCTGTCGTGTCGTGCTCGAAGCCAAAGGCAATGAATCAATATCAAATGAGAGTTT
GCATTTCACAACCAATTACTCAAGCGTTTCCTCGTTTCTTTTTCTGCTCAACAGAGATTTCAACACCAAG
CTCGATAAGCTTGTTCGAATCTCGAGTGCGCGCTTCCGGAGGTATACACCTAGGCGGTACCACTGCAGTG
AATTCGGAGCTCTACCGGTGCCACCATGGACTATAAGGACCACGACGGAGACTACAAGGATCATGATATT
GATTACAAAGACGATGACGATAAGATGGCCCCAAAGAAGAAGCGGAAGGTCGGTATCCACGGAGTCCCAG
CAGCCGACAAGAAGTACAGCATCGGCCTGGACATCGGCACCAACTCTGTGGGCTGGGCCGTGATCACCGA
CGAGTACAAGGTGCCCAGCAAGAAATTCAAGGTGCTGGGCAACACCGACCGGCACAGCATCAAGAAGAAC
CTGATCGGAGCCCTGCTGTTCGACAGCGGCGAAACAGCCGAGGCCACCCGGCTGAAGAGAACCGCCAGAA
GAAGATACACCAGACGGAAGAACCGGATCTGCTATCTGCAAGAGATCTTCAGCAACGAGATGGCCAAGGT
GGACGACAGCTTCTTCCACAGACTGGAAGAGTCCTTCCTGGTGGAAGAGGATAAGAAGCACGAGCGGCAC
CCCATCTTCGGCAACATCGTGGACGAGGTGGCCTACCACGAGAAGTACCCCACCATCTACCACCTGAGAA
AGAAACTGGTGGACAGCACCGACAAGGCCGACCTGCGGCTGATCTATCTGGCCCTGGCCCACATGATCAA
GTTCCGGGGCCACTTCCTGATCGAGGGCGACCTGAACCCCGACAACAGCGACGTGGACAAGCTGTTCATC
CAGCTGGTGCAGACCTACAACCAGCTGTTCGAGGAAAACCCCATCAACGCCAGCGGCGTGGACGCCAAGG
CCATCCTGTCTGCCAGACTGAGCAAGAGCAGACGGCTGGAAAATCTGATCGCCCAGCTGCCCGGCGAGAA
GAAGAATGGCCTGTTCGGAAACCTGATTGCCCTGAGCCTGGGCCTGACCCCCAACTTCAAGAGCAACTTC
GACCTGGCCGAGGATGCCAAACTGCAGCTGAGCAAGGACACCTACGACGACGACCTGGACAACCTGCTGG
CCCAGATCGGCGACCAGTACGCCGACCTGTTTCTGGCCGCCAAGAACCTGTCCGACGCCATCCTGCTGAG
CGACATCCTGAGAGTGAACACCGAGATCACCAAGGCCCCCCTGAGCGCCTCTATGATCAAGAGATACGAC
GAGCACCACCAGGACCTGACCCTGCTGAAAGCTCTCGTGCGGCAGCAGCTGCCTGAGAAGTACAAAGAGA
TTTTCTTCGACCAGAGCAAGAACGGCTACGCCGGCTACATTGACGGCGGAGCCAGCCAGGAAGAGTTCTA
CAAGTTCATCAAGCCCATCCTGGAAAAGATGGACGGCACCGAGGAACTGCTCGTGAAGCTGAACAGAGAG
GACCTGCTGCGGAAGCAGCGGACCTTCGACAACGGCAGCATCCCCCACCAGATCCACCTGGGAGAGCTGC
ACGCCATTCTGCGGCGGCAGGAAGATTTTTACCCATTCCTGAAGGACAACCGGGAAAAGATCGAGAAGAT
CCTGACCTTCCGCATCCCCTACTACGTGGGCCCTCTGGCCAGGGGAAACAGCAGATTCGCCTGGATGACC
AGAAAGAGCGAGGAAACCATCACCCCCTGGAACTTCGAGGAAGTGGTGGACAAGGGCGCTTCCGCCCAGA
GCTTCATCGAGCGGATGACCAACTTCGATAAGAACCTGCCCAACGAGAAGGTGCTGCCCAAGCACAGCCT
GCTGTACGAGTACTTCACCGTGTATAACGAGCTGACCAAAGTGAAATACGTGACCGAGGGAATGAGAAAG
CCCGCCTTCCTGAGCGGCGAGCAGAAAAAGGCCATCGTGGACCTGCTGTTCAAGACCAACCGGAAAGTGA
CCGTGAAGCAGCTGAAAGAGGACTACTTCAAGAAAATCGAGTGCTTCGACTCCGTGGAAATCTCCGGCGT
GGAAGATCGGTTCAACGCCTCCCTGGGCACATACCACGATCTGCTGAAAATTATCAAGGACAAGGACTTC
CTGGACAATGAGGAAAACGAGGACATTCTGGAAGATATCGTGCTGACCCTGACACTGTTTGAGGACAGAG
AGATGATCGAGGAACGGCTGAAAACCTATGCCCACCTGTTCGACGACAAAGTGATGAAGCAGCTGAAGCG
GCGGAGATACACCGGCTGGGGCAGGCTGAGCCGGAAGCTGATCAACGGCATCCGGGACAAGCAGTCCGGC
AAGACAATCCTGGATTTCCTGAAGTCCGACGGCTTCGCCAACAGAAACTTCATGCAGCTGATCCACGACG
ACAGCCTGACCTTTAAAGAGGACATCCAGAAAGCCCAGGTGTCCGGCCAGGGCGATAGCCTGCACGAGCA
CATTGCCAATCTGGCCGGCAGCCCCGCCATTAAGAAGGGCATCCTGCAGACAGTGAAGGTGGTGGACGAG
CTCGTGAAAGTGATGGGCCGGCACAAGCCCGAGAACATCGTGATCGAAATGGCCAGAGAGAACCAGACCA
CCCAGAAGGGACAGAAGAACAGCCGCGAGAGAATGAAGCGGATCGAAGAGGGCATCAAAGAGCTGGGCAG
CCAGATCCTGAAAGAACACCCCGTGGAAAACACCCAGCTGCAGAACGAGAAGCTGTACCTGTACTACCTG
CAGAATGGGCGGGATATGTACGTGGACCAGGAACTGGACATCAACCGGCTGTCCGACTACGATGTGGACC
ATATCGTGCCTCAGAGCTTTCTGAAGGACGACTCCATCGACAACAAGGTGCTGACCAGAAGCGACAAGAA
CCGGGGCAAGAGCGACAACGTGCCCTCCGAAGAGGTCGTGAAGAAGATGAAGAACTACTGGCGGCAGCTG
CTGAACGCCAAGCTGATTACCCAGAGAAAGTTCGACAATCTGACCAAGGCCGAGAGAGGCGGCCTGAGCG
AACTGGATAAGGCCGGCTTCATCAAGAGACAGCTGGTGGAAACCCGGCAGATCACAAAGCACGTGGCACA
GATCCTGGACTCCCGGATGAACACTAAGTACGACGAGAATGACAAGCTGATCCGGGAAGTGAAAGTGATC
ACCCTGAAGTCCAAGCTGGTGTCCGATTTCCGGAAGGATTTCCAGTTTTACAAAGTGCGCGAGATCAACA
ACTACCACCACGCCCACGACGCCTACCTGAACGCCGTCGTGGGAACCGCCCTGATCAAAAAGTACCCTAA
GCTGGAAAGCGAGTTCGTGTACGGCGACTACAAGGTGTACGACGTGCGGAAGATGATCGCCAAGAGCGAG
CAGGAAATCGGCAAGGCTACCGCCAAGTACTTCTTCTACAGCAACATCATGAACTTTTTCAAGACCGAGA
TTACCCTGGCCAACGGCGAGATCCGGAAGCGGCCTCTGATCGAGACAAACGGCGAAACCGGGGAGATCGT
GTGGGATAAGGGCCGGGATTTTGCCACCGTGCGGAAAGTGCTGAGCATGCCCCAAGTGAATATCGTGAAA
AAGACCGAGGTGCAGACAGGCGGCTTCAGCAAAGAGTCTATCCTGCCCAAGAGGAACAGCGATAAGCTGA
TCGCCAGAAAGAAGGACTGGGACCCTAAGAAGTACGGCGGCTTCGACAGCCCCACCGTGGCCTATTCTGT
GCTGGTGGTGGCCAAAGTGGAAAAGGGCAAGTCCAAGAAACTGAAGAGTGTGAAAGAGCTGCTGGGGATC
ACCATCATGGAAAGAAGCAGCTTCGAGAAGAATCCCATCGACTTTCTGGAAGCCAAGGGCTACAAAGAAG
TGAAAAAGGACCTGATCATCAAGCTGCCTAAGTACTCCCTGTTCGAGCTGGAAAACGGCCGGAAGAGAAT
GCTGGCCTCTGCCGGCGAACTGCAGAAGGGAAACGAACTGGCCCTGCCCTCCAAATATGTGAACTTCCTG
TACCTGGCCAGCCACTATGAGAAGCTGAAGGGCTCCCCCGAGGATAATGAGCAGAAACAGCTGTTTGTGG
AACAGCACAAGCACTACCTGGACGAGATCATCGAGCAGATCAGCGAGTTCTCCAAGAGAGTGATCCTGGC
CGACGCTAATCTGGACAAAGTGCTGTCCGCCTACAACAAGCACCGGGATAAGCCCATCAGAGAGCAGGCC
AAGAATATCATCCACCTGTTTACCCTGACCAATCTGGGAGCCCCTGCCGCCTTCAAGTACTTTGACACCA
CCATCGACCGGAAGAGGTACACCAGCACCAAAGAGGTGCTGGACGCCACCCTGATCCACCAGAGCATCAC
CGGCCTGTACGAGACACGGATCGACCTGTCTCAGCTGGGAGGCGACAGCCCCAAGAAGAAGAGAAAGGTG
GAGGCCAGCTAATAGGACCCAGCTTTCTTGTACAAAGTGGTGACGTAAGCTAGCAGGATCTTTGTGAAGG
AACCTTACTTCTGTGGTGTGACATAATTGGACAAACTACCTACAGAGATTTAAAGCTCTAAGGTAAATAT
AAAATTTTTAAGTGTATAATGTGTTAAACTACTGATTCTAATTGTTTGTGTATTTTAGATTCCAACCTAT
GGAACTGATGAATGGGAGCAGTGGTGGAATGCCTTTAATGAGGAAAACCTGTTTTGCTCAGAAGAAATGC
CATCTAGTGATGATGAGGCTACTGCTGACTCTCAACATTCTACTCCTCCAAAAAAGAAGAGAAAGGTAGT
TGACCCCAAGGACTTTCCTTCAGAATTGCTAAGTTTTTTGAGTCATGCTGTGTTTAGTAATAGAACTCTT
GCTTGCTTTGCTATTTACACCACAAAGGAAAAAGCTGCACTGCTATACAAGAAAATTATGGAAAAATATT
CTGTAACCTTTATAAGTAGGCATAACAGTTATAATCATAACATACTGTTTTTTCTTACTCCACACAGGCA
TAGAGTGTCTGCTATTAATAACTATGCTCAAAAATTGTGTACCTTTAGCTTTTTAATTTGTAAAGGGGTT
AATAAGGAATATTTGATGTATAGTGCCTTGACTAGAGATCATAATCAGCCATACCACATTTGTAGAGGTT
TTACTTGCTTTAAAAAACCTCCCACACCTCCCCCTGAACCTGAAACATAAAATGAATGCAATTGTTGTTG
TTAACTTGTTTATTGCAGCTTATAATGGTTACAAATAAAGCAATAGCATCACAAATTTCACAAATAAAGC
ATTTTTTTCACTGCATTCTAGTTGTGGTTTGTCCAAACTCATCAATGTATCTTATCATGTCTGGATCCCG
TTTAAACTACGCGTAATTCAAACAGGGTTCTGGCGTCGTTCTCGTACTGTTTTCCCCAGGCCAGTGCTTT
AGCGTTATTGAAAAAGGAAGAGTATGAGTATTCAACATTTCCGTGTCGCCCTTATTCCCTTTTTTGCGGC
ATTTTGCCTTCCTGTTTTTGCTCACCCAGAAACGCTGGTGAAAGTAAAGGATGCTGAAGATCAGTTGGGT
GCACGAGTGGGTTACATCGAACTGGATCTCAACAGCGGTAAGATCCTTGAGAGTTTTCGCCCCGAAGAAC
GTTTTCCAATGATGAGCACTTTTAAAGTTCTGCTATGTGGCGCGGTATTATCCCGTATTGACGCCGGGCA
AGAGCAACTCGGTCGCCGCATACACTATTCTCAGAATGACTTGGTTGAGTACTCACCAGTCACAGAAAAG
CATCTTACGGATGGCATGACAGTAAGAGAATTATGCAGTGCTGCCATAACCATGAGTGATAACACTGCGG
CCAACTTACTTCTGACAACGATCGGAGGACCGAAGGAGCTAACCGCTTTTTTGCACAACATGGGGGATCA
TGTAACTCGCCTTGATCGTTGGGAACCGGAGCTGAATGAAGCCATACCAAACGACGAGCGTGACACCACG
ATGCCTGTAGCAATGGCAACAACGTTGCGCAAACTATTAACTGGCGAACTACTTACTCTAGCTTCCCGGC
AACAATTAATAGACTGGATGGAGGCGGATAAAGTTGCAGGACCACTTCTGCGCTCGGCCCTTCCGGCTGG
CTGGTTTATTGCTGATAAATCTGGAGCCGGTGAGCGTGGGTCTCGCGGTATCATTGCAGCACTGGGGCCA
GATGGTAAGCCCTCCCGTATCGTAGTTATCTACACGACGGGGAGTCAGGCAACTATGGATGAACGAAATA
GACAGATCGCTGAGATAGGTGCCTCACTGATTAAGCATTGGTAACTGTCAGACCAAGTTTACTCATATAT
ACTTTAGATTGATTTAAAACTTCATTTTTAATTTAAAAGGATCTAGGTGAAGATCCTTTTTGATAATCTC
ATGACCAAAATCCCTTAACGTGAGTTTTCGTTCCACTGAGCGTCAGACCCCGTAGAAAAGATCAAAGGAT
CTTCTTGAGATCCTTTTTTTCTGCGCGTAATCTGCTGCTTGCAAACAAAAAAACCACCGCTACCAGCGGT
GGTTTGTTTGCCGGATCAAGAGCTACCAACTCTTTTTCCGAAGGTAACTGGCTTCAGCAGAGCGCAGATA
CCAAATACTGTTCTTCTAGTGTAGCCGTAGTTAGGCCACCACTTCAAGAACTCTGTAGCACCGCCTACAT
ACCTCGCTCTGCTAATCCTGTTACCAGTGGCTGCTGCCAGTGGCGATAAGTCGTGTCTTACCGGGTTGGA
CTCAAGACGATAGTTACCGGATAAGGCGCAGCGGTCGGGCTGAACGGGGGGTTCGTGCACACAGCCCAGC
TTGGAGCGAACGACCTACACCGAACTGAGATACCTACAGCGTGAGCTATGAGAAAGCGCCACGCTTCCCG
AAGGGAGAAAGGCGGACAGGTATCCGGTAAGCGGCAGGGTCGGAACAGGAGAGCGCACGAGGGAGCTTCC
AGGGGGAAACGCCTGGTATCTTTATAGTCCTGTCGGGTTTCGCCACCTCTGACTTGAGCGTCGATTTTTG
TGATGCTCGTCAGGGGGGCGGAGCCTATGGAAAAACGCCAGCAACGCGGCCTTTTTACGGTTCCTGGCCT
TTTGCTGGCCTTTTGCTCACATGTTCTTTCCTGCGTTATCCCCTGATTCTGTGGATAACCGTATTACCGC
CTTTGAGTGAGCTGATACCGCTCGCCGCAGCCGAACGACCGAGCGCAGCGAGTCAGTGAGCGAGGACGAA
GA
